>Addgene plasmid #49489 | flag-hKLF6-4A (1010) | addgene partial sequence | sequence record 79627 | T7 5'-TAATACGACTCACTATAGGG-3'
GCCGCCACCATGGATTACAAGGACGACGACGATAAGATCTGTCGACGGTACCCCGGGGAATTCGCCCTTG
GGCTCCGTCCAACCCGGCCCGACATGGACGTGCTCCCCATGTGCAGCATCTTCCAGGAGCTCCAGATCGT
GCACGAGACCGGCTACTTCTCGGCGCTGCCGTCTCTGGAGGAGTACTGGCAACAGACCTGCCTAGAGCTG
GAACGTTACCTCCAGAGCGAGCCCTGCTATGTTTCAGCCTCAGAAATCAAATTTGACAGCCAGGAAGATC
TGTGGACCAAAATCATTCTGGCTCGGGAGAAAAAGGAGGAATCCGAACTGAAGATATCTTCCAGTCCTCC
AGAGGACACTCTCATCAGCCCGAGCTTTTGTTACAACTTAGAGACCAACAGCCTGAACTCAGATGTCAGC
AGCGAATCCTCTGACAGCTCCGAGGAACTTTCTCCCACGGCCAAGTTTACCTCCGACCCCATTGGCGAAG
TTTTGGTCAGCTCGGGAAAATTGAGCTCCGCTGTCACCTCCGCGCCTCCATCTGCTCCGGAACTGGCCAG
GGAACCTTCTCAACTGTGGGGTTGCGTGCCCGGGGAGCTGCCCTCGCCAGGGAAGGTGCGCAGCGGGACT
TCGGGGAAGCCAGGTGACAAGGGAAATGGCGATGCCTCCCCCGACGGCAGGAGGAGGGTGCACCGGTGCC
ACTTTAACGGCTGCAGGAAAGTTTACACCAAAAGCTCCCACTTGAAAGCACACCAGCGGACGCACACAGG
AGAAAAGCCTTACAGATGCTCATGGGAAGGGTGTGAGTGGCGTTTTGCAAGAAGTGATGAGTTAACCAGG
CACTTCCGAAAGCACACCGGGGCCAAGCCTTTTAAATGCTCCCACTGTGACAGGTGTTTTTCCAGGTCTG
ACCACCTGGCCCTGCACATGAAGAGGC
