[The description below was written by a language model from this plasmid's Addgene catalogue record.]
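Description:
flag-hKLF6-4A (1010) is a mammalian expression plasmid built on the pCI-neo backbone (5472 bp without insert). It is propagated in E. coli under ampicillin selection and is recorded as low copy. For mammalian cells it carries a neomycin resistance marker, so transfected populations or stable lines can be selected with G418. No feature table accompanies the record, so the backbone elements beyond those listed in the catalogue fields, the insert size and the restriction sites used for cloning (recorded as unknown) cannot be confirmed here.

The payload is human KLF6 (Kruppel-like factor 6, spelled "KFL6" in the insert field), a zinc-finger transcription factor described as a tumor suppressor, expressed from the CMV promoter with an N-terminal Flag epitope for detection or immunoprecipitation. The "4A" designation refers to four alanine substitutions at residues 143, 147, 151 and 155, which the record describes as replacing three serines and one tyrosine. Because alanine cannot be phosphorylated, this produces a phospho-deficient form of the protein at those positions.

The associated publication concerns GSK3beta phosphorylation of KLF6 and its effect on transactivation of p21. This suggests the construct serves as a non-phosphorylatable mutant for comparison with wild-type Flag-KLF6, for example in tests of whether phosphorylation at these sites is needed for KLF6 transcriptional activity or growth-suppressive function in transfected mammalian cells.
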