Addgene plasmid #49489: flag-hKLF6-4A (1010)
Purpose: expresses human Flag tagged KLF6 with 4A mutation
Depositing lab: Scott Friedman. Depositing organization: Icahn School of Medicine at Mount Sinai. Publication: GSK3beta phosphorylation of the KLF6 tumor suppressor promotes its transactivation of p21. Lang UE, Kocabayoglu P, Cheng GZ, Ghiassi-Nejad Z, Munoz U, Vetter D, Eckstein DA, Hannivoort RA, Walsh MJ, Friedman SL. Oncogene. 2012 Oct 22. doi: 10.1038/onc.2012.457. PubMed 23085750.
Backbone
  Vector backbone: pCI-neo
  Backbone manufacturer: Promega
  Backbone size w/o insert (bp): 5472
  Vector type: Mammalian Expression
  Selectable markers: Neomycin (select with G418)
Growth in bacteria
  Bacterial resistance: Ampicillin, 100 μg/mL
  Growth temperature: 37°C
  Growth strain: DH5alpha
  Copy number: Low Copy
Gene/Insert
  Gene/Insert name: KFL6-4A (alt names: Kruppel-like factor 6; KFL6)
  Species: H. sapiens (human)
  Mutation: three serines and one tyrosine mutated to alanine at residues 143, 147, 151 and 155 (Alanine amino acids are unable to become phosphorylated)
  Entrez Gene: KLF6 (a.k.a. BCD1, CBA1, COPEB, CPBP, GBF, PAC1, ST12, ZF9)
  Promoter: CMV
  Tag / fusion protein: Flag (N terminal on insert)
  Cloning method: Restriction Enzyme; 5′ cloning site unknown (unknown if destroyed); 3′ cloning site unknown (unknown if destroyed)
  Sequencing primers: 5′ T7; 3′ EBV-rev
Terms and licenses: Academic/Nonprofit Terms; Industry Terms: Not Available to Industry
How to cite: flag-hKLF6-4A (1010) was a gift from Scott Friedman (Addgene plasmid # 49489 ; http://n2t.net/addgene:49489 ; RRID:Addgene_49489)
